>Addgene plasmid #87129 | mProx1 | addgene full sequence | sequence record 174062 | Addgene NGS Result
GAACAGGAGAGCGCACGAGGGAGCTTCCAGGGGGAAACGCCTGGTATCTTTATAGTCCTGTCGGGTTTCG
CCACCTCTGACTTGAGCGTCGATTTTTGTGATGCTCGTCAGGGGGGCGGAGCCTATGGAAAAACGCCAGC
AACGCGGCCTTTTTACGGTTCCTGGCCTTTTGCTGGCCTTTTGCTCACATGTTCTTTCCTGCGTTATCCC
CTGATTCTGTGGATAACCGTATTACCGCCTTTGAGTGAGCTGATACCGCTCGCCGCAGCCGAACGACCGA
GCGCAGCGAGTCAGTGAGCGAGGAAGCGGAAGAGCGCCCAATACGCAAACCGCCTCTCCCCGCGCGTTGG
CCGATTCATTAATGCAGCTGGCACGACAGGTTTCCCGACTGGAAAGCGGGCAGTGAGCGCAACGCAATTA
ATGTGAGTTAGCTCACTCATTAGGCACCCCAGGCTTTACACTTTATGCTTCCGGCTCGTATGTTGTGTGG
AATTGTGAGCGGATAACAATTTCACACAGGAAACAGCTATGACCATGATTACGCCAAGCTATTTAGGTGA
CACTATAGAATACTCAAGCTATGCATCAAGCTTGGTACCGAGCTCGGATCCACTAGTAACGGCCGCCAGT
GTGCTGGAATTCGCCCTTGTGTGCAGATGCCTAGTTCCACAGACCAGACGGAAGCCCTTCCCCTGGTGGT
CCGAAAAAACTCATCCGAGCAATCTGCCTCTGGCCCGGCCACTGGCGGCCACCACCAGCCCCTGCACCAG
TCACCCCTCTCCGCCACTGCAGGCTTCACCACCCCTAGCTTCCGCCATCCCTTTCCCCTGCCCTTGATGG
CTTATCCATTTCAGAGTCCACTAGGTGCTCCCTCCGGCTCCTTCTCGGGGAAGGACAGAGCCTCTCCTGA
GTCCTTAGACTTGACTCGGGACACAACAAGTCTGAGGACCAAGATGTCATCACACCATCTGAGCCACCAC
CCCTGTTCACCAGCACACCCACCCAGCACCGCAGAAGGACTCTCTTTGTCACTCATAAAGTCTGAGTGTG
GAGATCTTCAAGATATGTCCGACATCTCACCTTATTCAGGAAGCGCAATGCAGGAAGGGCTATCACCCAA
TCACTTGAAAAAGGCAAAACTCATGTTCTTTTACACCCGCTACCCCAGCTCCAACATGCTGAAGACCTAC
TTCTCGGACGTGAAGTTCAACAGATGCATTACCTCGCAGCTCATCAAGTGGTTCAGCAATTTCCGTGAGT
TTTACTATATCCAGATGGAGAAGTATGCGCGTCAAGCCATCAATGATGGAGTCACCAGTAAAGGGCGAAT
TCTGCAGATATCCATCACACTGGCGGCCGCTCGAGCATGCATCTAGAGGGCCCAATTCGCCCTATAGTGA
GTCGTATTACAATTCACTGGCCGTCGTTTTACAACGTCGTGACTGGGAAAACCCTGGCGTTACCCAACTT
AATCGCCTTGCAGCACATCCCCCTTTCGCCAGCTGGCGTAATAGCGAAGAGGCCCGCACCGATCGCCCTT
CCCAACAGTTGCGCAGCCTGAATGGCGAATGG
[124 nt withheld, positions 1573-1696]
C
[91 nt withheld, positions 1698-1788]
A
[49 nt withheld, positions 1790-1838]
CCTTTGACGTTGGAGTCCACGTTCTTT
[37 nt withheld, positions 1866-1902]
ACCCTATCTCGGTCTATTCTTTTGATTTATAAGGGATTTTGCCGATTTCGGCCTATTGGTTAAAAAATGA
GCTGATTTAACAAAAATTTAACGCGAATTTTAACAAAATTCAGGGCGCAAGGGCTGCTAAAGGAAGCGGA
ACACGTAGAAAGCCAGTCCGCAGAAACGGTGCTGACCCCGGATGAATGTCAGCTACTGGGCTATCTGGAC
AAGGGAAAACGCAAGCGCAAAGAGAAAGCAGGTAGCTTGCAGTGGGCTTACATGGCGATAGCTAGACTGG
GCGGTTTTATGGACAGCAAGCGAACCGGAATTGCCAGCTGGGGCGCCCTCTGGTAAGGTTGGGAAGCCCT
GCAAAGTAAACTGGATGGCTTTCTTGCCGCCAAGGATCTGATGGCGCAGGGGATCAAGATCTGATCAAGA
GACAGGATGAGGATCGTTTCGCATGATTGAACAAGATGGATTGCACGCAGGTTCTCCGGCCGCTTGGGTG
GAGAGGCTATTCGGCTATGACTGGGCACAACAGACAATCGGCTGCTCTGATGCCGCCGTGTTCCGGCTGT
CAGCGCAGGGGCGCCCGGTTCTTTTTGTCAAGACCGACCTGTCCGGTGCCCTGAATGAACTGCAGGACGA
GGCAGCGCGGCTATCGTGGCTGGCCACGACGGGCGTTCCTTGCGCAGCTGTGCTCGACGTTGTCACTGAA
GCGGGAAGGGACTGGCTGCTATTGGGCGAAGTGCCGGGGCAGGATCTCCTGTCATCCCACCTTGCTCCTG
CCGAGAAAGTATCCATCATGGCTGATGCAATGCGGCGGCTGCATACGCTTGATCCGGCTACCTGCCCATT
CGACCACCAAGCGAAACATCGCATCGAGCGAGCACGTACTCGGATGGAAGCCGGTCTTGTCGATCAGGAT
GATCTGGACGAAGAGCATCAGGGGCTCGCGCCAGCCGAACTGTTCGCCAGGCTCAAGGCGCGCATGCCCG
ACGGCGAGGATCTCGTCGTGACCCATGGCGATGCCTGCTTGCCGAATATCATGGTGGAAAATGGCCGCTT
TTCTGGATTCATCGACTGTGGCCGGCTGGGTGTGGCGGACCGCTATCAGGACATAGCGTTGGCTACCCGT
GATATTGCTGAAGAGCTTGGCGGCGAATGGGCTGACCGCTTCCTCGTGCTTTACGGTATCGCCGCTCCCG
ATTCGCAGCGCATCGCCTTCTATCGCCTTCTTGACGAGTTCTTCTGAATTGAAAAAGGAAGAGTATGAGT
ATTCAACATTTCCGTGTCGCCCTTATTCCCTTTTTTGCGGCATTTTGCCTTCCTGTTTTTGCTCACCCAG
AAACGCTGGTGAAAGTAAAAGATGCTGAAGATCAGTTGGGTGCACGAGTGGGTTACATCGAACTGGATCT
CAACAGCGGTAAGATCCTTGAGAGTTTTCGCCCCGAAGAACGTTTTCCAATGATGAGCACTTTTAAAGTT
CTGCTATGTGGCGCGGTATTATCCCGTATTGACGCCGGGCAAGAGCAACTCGGTCGCCGCATACACTATT
CTCAGAATGACTTGGTTGAGTACTCACCAGTCACAGAAAAGCATCTTACGGATGGCATGACAGTAAGAGA
ATTATGCAGTGCTGCCATAACCATGAGTGATAACACTGCGGCCAACTTACTTCTGACAACGATCGGAGGA
CCGAAGGAGCTAACCGCTTTTTTGCACAACATGGGGGATCATGTAACTCGCCTTGATCGTTGGGAACCGG
AGCTGAATGAAGCCATACCAAACGACGAGCGTGACACCACGATGCCTGTAGCAATGGCAACAACGTTGCG
CAAACTATTAACTGGCGAACTACTTACTCTAGCTTCCCGGCAACAATTAATAGACTGGATGGAGGCGGAT
AAAGTTGCAGGACCACTTCTGCGCTCGGCCCTTCCGGCTGGCTGGTTTATTGCTGATAAATCTGGAGCCG
GTGAGCGTGGGTCTCGCGGTATCATTGCAGCACTGGGGCCAGATGGTAAGCCCTCCCGTATCGTAGTTAT
CTACACGACGGGGAGTCAGGCAACTATGGATGAACGAAATAGACAGATCGCTGAGATAGGTGCCTCACTG
ATTAAGCATTGGTAACTGTCAGACCAAGTTTACTCATATATACTTTAGATTGATTTAAAACTTCATTTTT
AATTTAAAAGGATCTAGGTGAAGATCCTTTTTGATAATCTCATGACCAAAATCCCTTAACGTGAGTTTTC
GTTCCACTGAGCGTCAGACCCCGTAGAAAAGATCAAAGGATCTTCTTGAGATCCTTTTTTTCTGCGCGTA
ATCTGCTGCTTGCAAACAAAAAAACCACCGCTACCAGCGGTGGTTTGTTTGCCGGATCAAGAGCTACCAA
CTCTTTTTCCGAAGGTAACTGGCTTCAGCAGAGCGCAGATACCAAATACTGTTCTTCTAGTGTAGCCGTA
GTTAGGCCACCACTTCAAGAACTCTGTAGCACCGCCTACATACCTCGCTCTGCTAATCCTGTTACCAGTG
GCTGCTGCCAGTGGCGATAAGTCGTGTCTTACCGGGTTGGACTCAAGACGATAGTTACCGGATAAGGCGC
AGCGGTCGGGCTGAACGGGGGGTTCGTGCACACAGCCCAGCTTGGAGCGAACGACCTACACCGAACTGAG
ATACCTACAGCGTGAGCTATGAGAAAGCGCCACGCTTCCCGAAGGGAGAAAGGCGGACAGGTATCCGGTA
AGCGGCAGGGTCG
Features (pLannotate 1.2.2; 14 found; start..end, strand, type, name):
    314..406     +  CDS            lacI (fragment): lac repressor; lacI; The lac repressor binds to the lac operator to inhibit transcription in E. coli. This inhibition can be relieved by adding lactose or isopropyl-β-D-thiogalactopyranoside (IPTG).
    419..440     +  protein_bind   CAP binding site: CAP binding activates transcription in the presence of cAMP. E. coli catabolite activator protein
    455..485     +  promoter       lac promoter: promoter for the E. coli lac operon
    493..509     +  protein_bind   lac operator: The lac repressor binds to the lac operator to inhibit transcription in E. coli. This inhibition can be relieved by adding lactose or isopropyl-β-D-thiogalactopyranoside (IPTG). lac repressor encoded by lacI
    551..569     +  promoter       SP6 promoter: promoter for bacteriophage SP6 RNA polymerase
    612..1349    +  CDS            Prox1 (fragment): PROX1_MOUSE - Experimental evidence at protein level: Swiss-Prot protein existence level 1. Transcription factor involved in developmental processes such as cell fate determination, gene transcriptional regulation and progenitor cell regulation in a number of organs. Plays a critical role in embryonic development and functions as a key regulatory protein in neurogenesis and the development of the heart, eye lens, liver, pancreas and the lymphatic system. Involved in the regulation of the circadian rhythm. Represses: transcription of the retinoid-related orphan receptor RORG, transcriptional ac
   1391..1409    -  promoter       T7 promoter: promoter for bacteriophage T7 RNA polymerase
   1412..1569    +  CDS            lacZα (fragment): LacZα fragment of β-galactosidase; lacZ fragment
   1573..2001    +  rep_origin     f1 ori (sequence partly withheld): f1 bacteriophage origin of replication; arrow indicates direction of (+) strand synthesis
   2014..2313    +  CDS            tnpA (fragment): TN5P_ECOLX - Also known as tnp. Experimental evidence at protein level: Swiss-Prot protein existence level 1. Mediates transposition of transposon Tn5 by a 'cut and paste' mechanism. First, the monomeric transposase binds the 19 bp inverted DNA repeats flanking the transposon. Then, dimerization of the DNA- bound transposase creates a synaptic DNA complex. After nicking of the first DNA strand, excision of the transposon proceeds through a series of intermediates. The transposase then mediates the insertion of the transposon at a new site by strand transfer. The activity of the wild- type tran
   2345..3136    +  CDS            neo: KKA2_KLEPN - Also known as kan, nptII. Experimental evidence at protein level: Swiss-Prot protein existence level 1. Resistance to kanamycin, neomycin, paromomycin, ribostamycin, butirosin and gentamicin B. From Klebsiella pneumoniae.
   3140..3156    +  promoter       AmpR promoter (fragment): bla
   3157..4017    +  CDS            AmpR: β-lactamase; bla; confers resistance to ampicillin, carbenicillin, and related antibiotics
   4188..131     +  rep_origin     ori (across the origin): high-copy-number ColE1/pMB1/pBR322/pUC origin of replication
