[The description below was written by a language model from this plasmid's Addgene catalogue record and pLannotate feature annotations shown in this document.]
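Description:
mProx1 is a TOPO-cloned riboprobe template carrying a fragment of the mouse Prox1 gene, made to generate in situ hybridization probes for Prox1 transcripts. The backbone is recorded as "TOPOII", and the annotated features fit a dual-promoter TOPO cloning vector. These include a high-copy ColE1/pUC-type origin for propagation in E. coli, an f1 phage origin, and both a β-lactamase (AmpR) gene and a neo/kanamycin resistance gene with adjacent Tn5-derived sequence. Ampicillin is the selection listed in the catalogue. The entry labels the vector type as mammalian expression, but the 4,645-nt sequence record shows no mammalian promoter or polyadenylation signal. The plasmid is therefore better understood as a bacterial cloning and in vitro transcription vector.

The insert sits within the lacZα region, downstream of the lac promoter, operator and CAP binding site. Only part of the Prox1 coding sequence is annotated, a segment of roughly 740 nt rather than the full open reading frame. Prox1 encodes a transcription factor involved in cell fate decisions during development of the lens, liver, pancreas, heart, nervous system and lymphatic vasculature, so its mRNA is a useful marker in embryonic tissue.

The fragment is flanked by opposing bacteriophage promoters, with SP6 upstream in the sense direction and T7 downstream on the opposite strand. Transcription from T7 thus reads back through the insert to give antisense RNA. This matches the depositor's note that the antisense probe is made by linearizing with HindIII and transcribing with T7 polymerase. By the same layout, the SP6 promoter would be expected to yield the sense strand, although the record does not describe a sense-control procedure.
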