Addgene plasmid #87129: mProx1
Purpose: To make in situ hybridization probe for mouse Prox1.
Depositing lab: Francesca Spagnoli. Depositing organization: Max-Delbrueck-Centrum fuer Molekulare Medizin (MDC).
Backbone
  Vector backbone: TOPOII
  Vector type: Mammalian Expression
Growth in bacteria
  Bacterial resistance: Ampicillin, 100 μg/mL
  Growth temperature: 37°C
  Growth strain: DH5alpha
  Copy number: Unknown
Gene/Insert
  Gene/Insert name: Prox1
  Species: M. musculus (mouse)
  Entrez Gene: Prox1 (a.k.a. A230003G05Rik, PROX-1)
  Cloning method: TOPO Cloning
  Sequencing primers: 5′ unknown
Terms and licenses: Academic/Nonprofit Terms; Industry Terms: Not Available to Industry
Depositor comments: For antisense probe: digest with HindIII and use T7 polymerase.
How to cite: mProx1 was a gift from Francesca Spagnoli (Addgene plasmid # 87129 ; http://n2t.net/addgene:87129 ; RRID:Addgene_87129)
